>Addgene plasmid #126519 | p-mCherry-C1-MerMAID7 | depositor partial sequence | sequence record 241949 | MerMAID7
ATGGTCTCCGTGGAACTGCATGTCTTTGCCCAGATTTTCACTGCCTTCGTGTCAGCCGCCAACGCCCTGT
ATTACTTCTATATCTACAGGTGCACCAAGAGAGGCCACCTGATGAAGTGGGAGGTGGCATGGGTGGCCAG
CGTGGAGACAGTGAACTACGTGATCCAGGTGGCCACAGGCTCCCCCCGGGTGGAGCTGGCCCACGGAGGC
ATGTTCCCTTGGATGCGCTATGTGGGCTGGCAGCTGACCTGTCCAGTGCTGCTGGCCTTTATCGTGGTGA
ATATGCTGGAGAGCCCCTCCACAAGGCTGGTCATCCAGATGCTGATGCTGCTGCAGTTCATCATCCTGTC
TGGCATGACCGCCAGCCTGGTGGCCGATATGTCCATGAAGATCCTGTTTGTGGTCATCGCCGCCCTGTCT
CTGTGCATCCTGTACTATCAGCTGTATACCCACCGGAAGTATAAGGACGTGCCTACCACACACAACAAGG
AGTACCACCTGCTGCTGTATTTCATGGGCTCTTGGCTGGTGTTCCCCATCCTGTTTATCGTGGGCCCTGA
GATGACCAATCTGGTGGCCTTCGAGCTGACACTGGTGGGCCACTGCGTGGGCGATCTGATCGCCAAGAAC
GCCTTTGGCCTGCTGGCCTGGCAGTACACCAAGTACGTGTATAAGAAGAATCTGAAGGCACCTGACCTGG
AGGCACACGCAGCACCAGATCTGGAGGCCCACAGCGCCCAGGACCTGGAGCAGGTGGCAGTGGCAAACCC
AAGGGCCAAGACAGACCTGCCCCAGACCATCACACTGCCCCTGCACATGTTTCCTTATATGCTGTCTCCA
AAGAGCGCCCACTCCCCCAGATACACTGATACAACTACTCCAAGCGAAAAAAGCTCTGGGGAAAAGTCTT
CTGGGGAA
