[The description below was written by a language model from this plasmid's Addgene catalogue record.]
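Description:
p-mCherry-C1-MerMAID7 is a mammalian expression plasmid built on the pEGFP-C1 backbone (about 4 kb without insert), carrying a synthetic 918 bp coding sequence for MerMAID7 that has been codon-optimized for human and mouse cells. MerMAID7 belongs to a family of marine channelrhodopsins identified from metagenomic data. These channels conduct anions when illuminated and show near-complete desensitization under continuous light, so the photocurrent is largely transient rather than sustained. Expression is driven by the CMV promoter with its enhancer, a strong constitutive element in most mammalian cell types. The opsin was inserted by restriction cloning between NheI and BshTI sites, both of which remain intact, placing it upstream of the fluorescent protein so that mCherry is fused to the C terminus of the channel. As the plasmid name suggests, mCherry appears to take the place of the EGFP of the parental vector, although no feature table is provided to confirm the exact arrangement.

The plasmid is maintained at high copy number in standard E. coli cloning strains under kanamycin selection. As is typical for this backbone family, the resistance cassette also confers neomycin resistance in mammalian cells, allowing G418 selection of stable transfectants. The red fluorescent fusion lets transfected cells be identified and the membrane localization of the channel be assessed. The construct is suited to heterologous expression for electrophysiological and biophysical characterization of the light-gated anion conductance, and to exploring MerMAID7 as an optogenetic tool for brief, transient light-induced inhibition.
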