Addgene plasmid #126519: p-mCherry-C1-MerMAID7
Purpose: Anion-conducting Channelrhodopsin with near-complete desensitization in continuous light. Codon-optimized for mammalian expression (human/mouse).
Depositing lab: Peter Hegemann. Depositing organization: Humboldt-Universitaet zu Berlin. Publication: MerMAIDs: a family of metagenomically discovered marine anion-conducting and intensely desensitizing channelrhodopsins. Oppermann J, Fischer P, Silapetere A, Liepe B, Rodriguez-Rozada S, Flores-Uribe J, Peter E, Keidel A, Vierock J, Kaufmann J, Broser M, Luck M, Bartl F, Hildebrandt P, Simon Wiegert J, Beja O, Hegemann P, Wietek J. Nat Commun. 2019 Jul 25;10(1):3315. doi: 10.1038/s41467-019-11322-6. PubMed 31346176.
Backbone
  Vector backbone: pEGFP-C1
  Backbone size w/o insert (bp): 3986
  Vector type: Mammalian Expression
  Selectable markers: Neomycin (select with G418)
Growth in bacteria
  Bacterial resistance: Kanamycin, 50 μg/mL
  Growth temperature: 37°C
  Growth strain: DH5alpha
  Copy number: High Copy
Gene/Insert
  Gene/Insert name: MerMAID7
  Species: Synthetic
  Insert size (bp): 918
  Promoter: CMV (+ enhancer)
  Tag / fusion protein: mCherry (C terminal on insert)
  Cloning method: Restriction Enzyme; 5′ cloning site NheI (not destroyed); 3′ cloning site BshTI (not destroyed)
  Sequencing primers: 5′ CMV-fwd: GCAAATGGGCGGTAGGCGT or EGFP-N1-fwd: GAGGTCTATATAAGCAGAGC; 3′ EGFP-C1-rev: AACCATTATAAGCTGCAATAAAC
Terms and licenses: Academic/Nonprofit Terms; Industry Terms: Not Available to Industry
Depositor comments: Please visit https://www.biorxiv.org/content/early/2019/04/12/607804.full.pdf for BioRxiv preprint.
How to cite: p-mCherry-C1-MerMAID7 was a gift from Peter Hegemann (Addgene plasmid # 126519 ; http://n2t.net/addgene:126519 ; RRID:Addgene_126519)
