LOCUS       Exported 5621 bp ds-DNA circular SYN 13-MAY-2021
DEFINITION  Anion-conducting Channelrhodopsin with near-complete desensitization
            in continuous light. Codon-optimized for mammalian expression
            (human/mouse)..
ACCESSION   .
VERSION     .
KEYWORDS    p-mCherry-C1-MerMAID7
SOURCE      synthetic DNA construct
  ORGANISM  synthetic DNA construct
REFERENCE   1 (bases 1 to 5621)
  AUTHORS   Oppermann J, Fischer P, Silapetere A, Liepe B, Rodriguez-Rozada S,
            Flores-Uribe J, Peter E, Keidel A, Vierock J, Kaufmann J, Broser M,
            Luck M, Bartl F, Hildebrandt P, Simon Wiegert J, Beja O, Hegemann P,
            Wietek J
  TITLE     MerMAIDs: a family of metagenomically discovered marine
            anion-conducting and intensely desensitizing channelrhodopsins.
  JOURNAL   Nat Commun. 2019 Jul 25;10(1):3315. doi: 10.1038/s41467-019-11322-6.
  PUBMED    31346176
REFERENCE   2 (bases 1 to 5621)
  AUTHORS   .
  TITLE     Direct Submission
  JOURNAL   Exported May 13, 2021 from SnapGene Server 1.1.58
            http://www.snapgene.com
FEATURES             Location/Qualifiers
     source          1..5621
                     /organism="synthetic DNA construct"
                     /mol_type="other DNA"
     enhancer        45..348
                     /label=CMV enhancer
                     /note="human cytomegalovirus immediate early enhancer"
     promoter        349..552
                     /label=CMV promoter
                     /note="human cytomegalovirus (CMV) immediate early
                     promoter"
     primer_bind     503..523
                     /label=CMV-F
                     /note="Human CMV immediate early promoter, forward primer"
     regulatory      579..588
                     /regulatory_class="other"
                     /note="vertebrate consensus sequence for strong initiation
                     of translation (Kozak, 1987)"
     CDS             1512..2219
                     /codon_start=1
                     /product="monomeric derivative of DsRed fluorescent protein
                     (Shaner et al., 2004)"
                     /label=mCherry
                     /note="mammalian codon-optimized"
                     /translation="VSKGEEDNMAIIKEFMRFKVHMEGSVNGHEFEIEGEGEGRPYEGT
                     QTAKLKVTKGGPLPFAWDILSPQFMYGSKAYVKHPADIPDYLKLSFPEGFKWERVMNFE
                     DGGVVTVTQDSSLQDGEFIYKVKLRGTNFPSDGPVMQKKTMGWEASSERMYPEDGALKG
                     EIKQRLKLKDGGHYDAEVKTTYKAKKPVQLPGAYNVNIKLDITSHNEDYTIVEQYERAE
                     GRHSTGGMDELYK"
     primer_bind     complement(1654..1672)
                     /label=mCherry-R
                     /note="mCherry, reverse primer"
     primer_bind     1922..1941
                     /label=mCherry-F
                     /note="mCherry, forward primer"
     polyA_signal    2393..2514
                     /label=SV40 poly(A) signal
                     /note="SV40 polyadenylation signal"
     primer_bind     complement(2430..2449)
                     /label=SV40pA-R
                     /note="SV40 polyA, reverse primer"
     primer_bind     2484..2503
                     /label=EBV-rev
                     /note="SV40 polyA terminator, reverse primer"
     rep_origin      complement(2521..2976)
                     /direction=LEFT
                     /label=f1 ori
                     /note="f1 bacteriophage origin of replication; arrow
                     indicates direction of (+) strand synthesis"
     primer_bind     complement(2658..2679)
                     /label=F1ori-F
                     /note="F1 origin, forward primer"
     primer_bind     2870..2889
                     /label=F1ori-R
                     /note="F1 origin, reverse primer"
     promoter        3003..3107
                     /gene="bla"
                     /label=AmpR promoter
     promoter        3109..3466
                     /label=SV40 promoter
                     /note="SV40 enhancer and early promoter"
     primer_bind     complement(3132..3152)
                     /label=pBABE 3'
                     /note="SV40 enhancer, reverse primer for pBABE vectors"
     rep_origin      3317..3452
                     /label=SV40 ori
                     /note="SV40 origin of replication"
     primer_bind     3379..3398
                     /label=SV40pro-F
                     /note="SV40 promoter/origin, forward primer"
     CDS             3501..4295
                     /codon_start=1
                     /gene="aph(3')-II (or nptII)"
                     /product="aminoglycoside phosphotransferase from Tn5"
                     /label=NeoR/KanR
                     /note="confers resistance to neomycin, kanamycin, and G418
                     (Geneticin(R))"
                     /translation="MIEQDGLHAGSPAAWVERLFGYDWAQQTIGCSDAAVFRLSAQGRP
                     VLFVKTDLSGALNELQDEAARLSWLATTGVPCAAVLDVVTEAGRDWLLLGEVPGQDLLS
                     SHLAPAEKVSIMADAMRRLHTLDPATCPFDHQAKHRIERARTRMEAGLVDQDDLDEEHQ
                     GLAPAELFARLKASMPDGEDLVVTHGDACLPNIMVENGRFSGFIDCGRLGVADRYQDIA
                     LATRDIAEELGGEWADRFLVLYGIAAPDSQRIAFYRLLDEFF"
     primer_bind     complement(3555..3574)
                     /label=Neo-R
                     /note="Neomycin resistance gene, reverse primer"
     primer_bind     4165..4184
                     /label=Neo-F
                     /note="Neomycin resistance gene, forward primer"
     primer_bind     complement(4483..4502)
                     /label=TK-pA-R
                     /note="Thymidine kinase polyA, reverse primer"
     polyA_signal    4527..4574
                     /label=HSV TK poly(A) signal
                     /note="herpes simplex virus thymidine kinase
                     polyadenylation signal (Cole and Stacy, 1985)"
     rep_origin      4903..5491
                     /direction=RIGHT
                     /label=ori
                     /note="high-copy-number ColE1/pMB1/pBR322/pUC origin of
                     replication"
     primer_bind     5392..5411
                     /label=pBR322ori-F
                     /note="pBR322 origin, forward primer"
ORIGIN
        1 tcaattacgg ggtcattagt tcatagccca tatatggagt tccgcgttac ataacttacg
       61 gtaaatggcc cgcctggctg accgcccaac gacccccgcc cattgacgtc aataatgacg
      121 tatgttccca tagtaacgcc aatagggact ttccattgac gtcaatgggt ggagtattta
      181 cggtaaactg cccacttggc agtacatcaa gtgtatcata tgccaagtac gccccctatt
      241 gacgtcaatg acggtaaatg gcccgcctgg cattatgccc agtacatgac cttatgggac
      301 tttcctactt ggcagtacat ctacgtatta gtcatcgcta ttaccatggt gatgcggttt
      361 tggcagtaca tcaatgggcg tggatagcgg tttgactcac ggggatttcc aagtctccac
      421 cccattgacg tcaatgggag tttgttttgg caccaaaatc aacgggactt tccaaaatgt
      481 cgtaacaact ccgccccatt gacgcaaatg ggcggtaggc gtgtacggtg ggaggtctat
      541 ataagcagag ctggtttagt gaaccgtcag atccgctagc caccatggtc tccgtggaac
      601 tgcatgtctt tgcccagatt ttcactgcct tcgtgtcagc cgccaacgcc ctgtattact
      661 tctatatcta caggtgcacc aagagaggcc acctgatgaa gtgggaggtg gcatgggtgg
      721 ccagcgtgga gacagtgaac tacgtgatcc aggtggccac aggctccccc cgggtggagc
      781 tggcccacgg aggcatgttc ccttggatgc gctatgtggg ctggcagctg acctgtccag
      841 tgctgctggc ctttatcgtg gtgaatatgc tggagagccc ctccacaagg ctggtcatcc
      901 agatgctgat gctgctgcag ttcatcatcc tgtctggcat gaccgccagc ctggtggccg
      961 atatgtccat gaagatcctg tttgtggtca tcgccgccct gtctctgtgc atcctgtact
     1021 atcagctgta tacccaccgg aagtataagg acgtgcctac cacacacaac aaggagtacc
     1081 acctgctgct gtatttcatg ggctcttggc tggtgttccc catcctgttt atcgtgggcc
     1141 ctgagatgac caatctggtg gccttcgagc tgacactggt gggccactgc gtgggcgatc
     1201 tgatcgccaa gaacgccttt ggcctgctgg cctggcagta caccaagtac gtgtataaga
     1261 agaatctgaa ggcacctgac ctggaggcac acgcagcacc agatctggag gcccacagcg
     1321 cccaggacct ggagcaggtg gcagtggcaa acccaagggc caagacagac ctgccccaga
     1381 ccatcacact gcccctgcac atgtttcctt atatgctgtc tccaaagagc gcccactccc
     1441 ccagatacac tgatacaact actccaagcg aaaaaagctc tggggaaaag tcttctgggg
     1501 aaggaccggt ggtgagcaag ggcgaggagg ataacatggc catcatcaag gagttcatgc
     1561 gcttcaaggt gcacatggag ggctccgtga acggccacga gttcgagatc gagggcgagg
     1621 gcgagggccg cccctacgag ggcacccaga ccgccaagct gaaggtgacc aagggtggcc
     1681 ccctgccctt cgcctgggac atcctgtccc ctcagttcat gtacggctcc aaggcctacg
     1741 tgaagcaccc cgccgacatc cccgactact tgaagctgtc cttccccgag ggcttcaagt
     1801 gggagcgcgt gatgaacttc gaggacggcg gcgtggtgac cgtgacccag gactcctccc
     1861 tgcaggacgg cgagttcatc tacaaggtga agctgcgcgg caccaacttc ccctccgacg
     1921 gccccgtaat gcagaagaag accatgggct gggaggcctc ctccgagcgg atgtaccccg
     1981 aggacggcgc cctgaagggc gagatcaagc agaggctgaa gctgaaggac ggcggccact
     2041 acgacgctga ggtcaagacc acctacaagg ccaagaagcc cgtgcagctg cccggcgcct
     2101 acaacgtcaa catcaagttg gacatcacct cccacaacga ggactacacc atcgtggaac
     2161 agtacgaacg cgccgagggc cgccactcca ccggcggcat ggacgagctg tacaagtaag
     2221 agctcaagct tcgaattctg cagtcgacgg taccgcgggc ccgggatcca ccggatctag
     2281 ataactgatc ataatcagcc ataccacatt tgtagaggtt ttacttgctt taaaaaacct
     2341 cccacacctc cccctgaacc tgaaacataa aatgaatgca attgttgttg ttaacttgtt
     2401 tattgcagct tataatggtt acaaataaag caatagcatc acaaatttca caaataaagc
     2461 atttttttca ctgcattcta gttgtggttt gtccaaactc atcaatgtat cttaacgcgt
     2521 aaattgtaag cgttaatatt ttgttaaaat tcgcgttaaa tttttgttaa atcagctcat
     2581 tttttaacca ataggccgaa atcggcaaaa tcccttataa atcaaaagaa tagaccgaga
     2641 tagggttgag tgttgttcca gtttggaaca agagtccact attaaagaac gtggactcca
     2701 acgtcaaagg nnnnnnnnnn nnnnnnnnnn nnnnnnnnnn nnnnnnnnnn nnnnnnnnnt
     2761 nnnnnnnnnn nnnnnnnnnn nnnnnnnnnn nnnnnnnnnn nnnnnnnnnn nnnnnnnnnn
     2821 nnnnnnnnnn nnnnnnnnnn nnnnnnnnnn ngnnnnnnnn nnnnnnnnnn nnnnnnnnnn
     2881 nnnnnnnnnn nnnnnnnnnn nnnnnnnnnn nnnnnnnnnn nnnnnnnnnn nnnnnnnnnn
     2941 nnnnnnnnnn nnnnnnnnnn nnnnnnnnnn nnnnnncagg tggcactttt cggggaaatg
     3001 tgcgcggaac ccctatttgt ttatttttct aaatacattc aaatatgtat ccgctcatga
     3061 gacaataacc ctgataaatg cttcaataat attgaaaaag gaagagtcct gaggcggaaa
     3121 gaaccagctg tggaatgtgt gtcagttagg gtgtggaaag tccccaggct ccccagcagg
     3181 cagaagtatg caaagcatgc atctcaatta gtcagcaacc aggtgtggaa agtccccagg
     3241 ctccccagca ggcagaagta tgcaaagcat gcatctcaat tagtcagcaa ccatagtccc
     3301 gcccctaact ccgcccatcc cgcccctaac tccgcccagt tccgcccatt ctccgcccca
     3361 tggctgacta atttttttta tttatgcaga ggccgaggcc gcctcggcct ctgagctatt
     3421 ccagaagtag tgaggaggct tttttggagg cctaggcttt tgcaaagatc gatcaagaga
     3481 caggatgagg atcgtttcgc atgattgaac aagatggatt gcacgcaggt tctccggccg
     3541 cttgggtgga gaggctattc ggctatgact gggcacaaca gacaatcggc tgctctgatg
     3601 ccgccgtgtt ccggctgtca gcgcaggggc gcccggttct ttttgtcaag accgacctgt
     3661 ccggtgccct gaatgaactg caagacgagg cagcgcggct atcgtggctg gccacgacgg
     3721 gcgttccttg cgcagctgtg ctcgacgttg tcactgaagc gggaagggac tggctgctat
     3781 tgggcgaagt gccggggcag gatctcctgt catctcacct tgctcctgcc gagaaagtat
     3841 ccatcatggc tgatgcaatg cggcggctgc atacgcttga tccggctacc tgcccattcg
     3901 accaccaagc gaaacatcgc atcgagcgag cacgtactcg gatggaagcc ggtcttgtcg
     3961 atcaggatga tctggacgaa gagcatcagg ggctcgcgcc agccgaactg ttcgccaggc
     4021 tcaaggcgag catgcccgac ggcgaggatc tcgtcgtgac ccatggcgat gcctgcttgc
     4081 cgaatatcat ggtggaaaat ggccgctttt ctggattcat cgactgtggc cggctgggtg
     4141 tggcggaccg ctatcaggac atagcgttgg ctacccgtga tattgctgaa gagcttggcg
     4201 gcgaatgggc tgaccgcttc ctcgtgcttt acggtatcgc cgctcccgat tcgcagcgca
     4261 tcgccttcta tcgccttctt gacgagttct tctgagcggg actctggggt tcgaaatgac
     4321 cgaccaagcg acgcccaacc tgccatcacg agatttcgat tccaccgccg ccttctatga
     4381 aaggttgggc ttcggaatcg ttttccggga cgccggctgg atgatcctcc agcgcgggga
     4441 tctcatgctg gagttcttcg cccaccctag ggggaggcta actgaaacac ggaaggagac
     4501 aataccggaa ggaacccgcg ctatgacggc aataaaaaga cagaataaaa cgcacggtgt
     4561 tgggtcgttt gttcataaac gcggggttcg gtcccagggc tggcactctg tcgatacccc
     4621 accgagaccc cattggggcc aatacgcccg cgtttcttcc ttttccccac cccacccccc
     4681 aagttcgggt gaaggcccag ggctcgcagc caacgtcggg gcggcaggcc ctgccatagc
     4741 ctcaggttac tcatatatac tttagattga tttaaaactt catttttaat ttaaaaggat
     4801 ctaggtgaag atcctttttg ataatctcat gaccaaaatc ccttaacgtg agttttcgtt
     4861 ccactgagcg tcagaccccg tagaaaagat caaaggatct tcttgagatc ctttttttct
     4921 gcgcgtaatc tgctgcttgc aaacaaaaaa accaccgcta ccagcggtgg tttgtttgcc
     4981 ggatcaagag ctaccaactc tttttccgaa ggtaactggc ttcagcagag cgcagatacc
     5041 aaatactgtt cttctagtgt agccgtagtt aggccaccac ttcaagaact ctgtagcacc
     5101 gcctacatac ctcgctctgc taatcctgtt accagtggct gctgccagtg gcgataagtc
     5161 gtgtcttacc gggttggact caagacgata gttaccggat aaggcgcagc ggtcgggctg
     5221 aacggggggt tcgtgcacac agcccagctt ggagcgaacg acctacaccg aactgagata
     5281 cctacagcgt gagctatgag aaagcgccac gcttcccgaa gggagaaagg cggacaggta
     5341 tccggtaagc ggcagggtcg gaacaggaga gcgcacgagg gagcttccag ggggaaacgc
     5401 ctggtatctt tatagtcctg tcgggtttcg ccacctctga cttgagcgtc gatttttgtg
     5461 atgctcgtca ggggggcgga gcctatggaa aaacgccagc aacgcggcct ttttacggtt
     5521 cctggccttt tgctggcctt ttgctcacat gttctttcct gcgttatccc ctgattctgt
     5581 ggataaccgt attaccgcca tgcattagtt attaatagta a
//
